Addgene plasmid #168924: pEntry_HCoV-NL63-Envelope
Purpose: Gateway-compatible Entry vector
Depositing lab: Pascal Falter-Braun. Depositing organization: Helmholtz Munich. Publication: A resource of human coronavirus protein-coding sequences in a flexible, multipurpose Gateway Entry clone collection. Weller B, Lin CW, Pogoutse O, Sauer M, Marin-de la Rosa N, Strobel A, Young V, Knapp JJ, Rayhan A, Falter C, Kim DK, Roth FP, Falter-Braun P. G3 (Bethesda). 2023 Jul 5;13(7):jkad105. doi: 10.1093/g3journal/jkad105. PubMed 37267226.
Backbone
  Vector backbone: pENTR223.1*SfiI
  Backbone size w/o insert (bp): 2800
  Vector type: Gateway-compatible Entry vector
Growth in bacteria
  Bacterial resistance: Spectinomycin, 50 μg/mL
  Growth temperature: 37°C
  Growth strain: DH5alpha
  Copy number: High Copy
Gene/Insert
  Gene/Insert name: HCoV-NL63-Envelope (alt name: Envelope (E))
  Species: Other
  Insert size (bp): 234
  Entrez Gene: HCNV63gp4 (a.k.a. HCNV63gp4)
  Cloning method: Restriction Enzyme; 5′ cloning site SfiI (unknown if destroyed); 3′ cloning site SfiI (unknown if destroyed)
  Sequencing primers: 5′ M13 uni (-21); 3′ M13 rev (-29)
Resource information
  A portion of this plasmid was derived from a plasmid made by: Synthesized by Twist Bioscience
Terms and licenses: Academic/Nonprofit Terms; Industry Terms: Not Available to Industry
Depositor comments: 5'-linker: SfiI-BamHI-ATG-BamHI (GGCCGTCAaggccaggatccatgggatcc), 3'-linker: PacI-TAA-AsiSI-SfiI (cttaatTAAgacgcgatcgcggcctcatGGGCC). Please note that Addgene identified an IS4-like element transposase in the plasmid backbone. This should not affect Gateway cloning experiments since it is outside of the Gateway cassette.
How to cite: pEntry_HCoV-NL63-Envelope was a gift from Pascal Falter-Braun (Addgene plasmid # 168924 ; http://n2t.net/addgene:168924 ; RRID:Addgene_168924)
