[The description below was written by a language model from this plasmid's Addgene catalogue record and pLannotate feature annotations shown in this document.]
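Description:
pEntry_HCoV-NL63-Envelope is a Gateway-compatible Entry clone built on the pENTR223.1 backbone (SfiI-cloning variant) and propagated in E. coli. It replicates from a high-copy ColE1/pUC-type origin and is selected with spectinomycin through the aadA (SmR) aminoglycoside adenylyltransferase gene, which sits downstream of a class 1 integron Pc promoter fragment and a remnant of a gentamicin resistance gene. The payload is the coding sequence of the human coronavirus NL63 envelope (E) protein, a small viroporin involved in virion morphogenesis and assembly. The insert was derived from synthesized DNA and cloned between SfiI sites.

The E open reading frame lies between attL1 and attL2, so an LR Clonase reaction can move it into any attR-containing Destination vector for expression, tagging or interaction assays. The Entry clone has no expression promoter reading into the insert: the only nearby promoter is a T7 promoter just outside attL2 on the opposite strand, and rrnB T1 and T2 terminators lie in the backbone. According to the depositor, short linkers flank the gene, providing BamHI sites around a start codon on the 5′ side and PacI, a stop codon and AsiSI on the 3′ side. These presumably allow the ends to be modified for different fusion formats, in keeping with the multipurpose collection of coronavirus Entry clones to which the plasmid belongs.

The sequenced plasmid is about 4.4 kb, larger than the stated backbone plus insert. This is consistent with the repository's note of an IS4-like transposase insertion in the backbone. The largely unannotated region next to the RNA-OUT feature probably corresponds to it. It lies outside the Gateway cassette and is not expected to affect recombination cloning.
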