Features (pLannotate 1.2.2; 13 found; start..end, strand, type, name):
      1..97      +  protein_bind   attL1: mutant version of attL; recombination site for the Gateway® LR reaction LR Clonase™
    130..357     +  CDS            E: VEMP_CVHNL - Also known as sM. Protein inferred from homology: Swiss-Prot protein existence level 3. Plays a central role in virus morphogenesis and assembly. Acts as a viroporin and self-assembles in host membranes forming pentameric protein-lipid pores that allow ion transport. Also plays a role in the induction of apoptosis. From Human coronavirus NL63 (HCoV-NL63).
    389..487     -  protein_bind   attL2: mutant version of attL; recombination site for the Gateway® LR reaction LR Clonase™
    505..523     -  promoter       T7 promoter: promoter for bacteriophage T7 RNA polymerase
    713..736     +  promoter       Pc promoter (fragment): intI1 (promoter lies within the coding sequence); class 1 integron promoter
    912..968     +  CDS            GmR (fragment): gentamycin acetyltransferase; aacC1; confers resistance to gentamycin
    975..1766    +  CDS            SmR: aminoglycoside adenylyltransferase (Murphy, 1985); aadA; confers resistance to spectinomycin and streptomycin
   1859..2447    +  rep_origin     ori: high-copy-number ColE1/pMB1/pBR322/pUC origin of replication
   2630..2722    +  CDS            lacI (fragment): lac repressor; lacI; The lac repressor binds to the lac operator to inhibit transcription in E. coli. This inhibition can be relieved by adding lactose or isopropyl-β-D-thiogalactopyranoside (IPTG).
   2777..2804    -  terminator     rrnB T2 terminator: transcription terminator T2 from the E. coli rrnB gene
   2869..2938    -  ncRNA          RNA-OUT: Accession: RF00240 - RNA-OUT
   4274..4317    +  terminator     rrnB T1 terminator: Escherichia coli rrnB; transcription terminator T1 from the E. coli rrnB gene
   4364..4400    -  CDS            lacZα (fragment): LacZα fragment of β-galactosidase; lacZ fragment
>Addgene plasmid #168924 | pEntry_HCoV-NL63-Envelope | addgene full sequence | sequence record 413172 | Addgene NGS Result
CAAATAATGATTTTATTTTGACTGATAGTGACCTGTTCGTTGCAACAAATTGATGAGCAATGCTTTTTTA
TAATGCCAACTTTGTACAAAAAAGCAGAAGGGCCGTCAAGGCCAGGATCCATGGGATCCTTCCTTCGATT
AATTGATGACAATGGTATTGTCCTCAATTCCATTTTATGGCTCCTTGTTATGATATTTTTCTTTGTGTTG
GCAATGACCTTTATTAAACTGATTCAATTGTGTTTTACTTGTCATTATTTTTTTAGTAGGACATTATATC
AACCAGTTTATAAAATTTTTCTTGCTTACCAAGATTATATGCAAATAGCACCTGTTCCAGCTGAAGTACT
AAATGTCCTTAATTAAGACGCGATCGCGGCCTCATGGGCCCAGCTTTCTTGTACAAAGTTGGCATTATAA
AAAATAATTGCTCATCAATTTGTTGCAACGAACAGGTCACTATCAGTCAAAATAAAATCATTATTTGCCA
TCCAGCTGATATCCCCTATAGTGAGTCGTATTACATGGTCATAGCTGTTTCCTGGCAGCTCTGGCCCGTG
TCTCAAAATCTCTGATGTTACATTGCACAAGATAAAAATATATCATCATGCCTCCTCTAGACCAGCCAGG
ACAGAAATGCCTCGACTTCGCTGCTACCCAAGGTTGCCGGGTGACGCACACCGTGGAAACGGATGAAGGC
ACGAACCCAGTGGACATAAGCCTGTTCGGTTCGTAAGCTGTAATGCAAGTAGCGTATGCGCTCACGCAAC
TGGTCCAGAACCTTGACCGAACGCAGCGGTGGTAACGGCGCAGTGGCGGTTTTCATGGCTTGTTATGACT
GTTTTTTTGGGGTACAGTCTATGCCTCGGGCATCCAAGCAGCAAGCGCGTTACGCCGTGGGTCGATGTTT
GATGTTATGGAGCAGCAACGATGTTACGCAGCAGGGCAGTCGCCCTAAAACAAAGTTAAACATTATGAGG
GAAGCGGTGATCGCCGAAGTATCGACTCAACTATCAGAGGTAGTTGGCGTCATCGAGCGCCATCTCGAAC
CGACGTTGCTGGCCGTACATTTGTACGGCTCCGCAGTGGATGGCGGCCTGAAGCCACACAGTGATATTGA
TTTGCTGGTTACGGTGACCGTAAGGCTTGATGAAACAACGCGGCGAGCTTTGATCAACGACCTTTTGGAA
ACTTCGGCTTCCCCTGGAGAGAGCGAGATTCTCCGCGCTGTAGAAGTCACCATTGTTGTGCACGACGACA
TCATTCCGTGGCGTTATCCAGCTAAGCGCGAACTGCAATTTGGAGAATGGCAGCGCAATGACATTCTTGC
AGGTATCTTCGAGCCAGCCACGATCGACATTGATCTGGCTATCTTGCTGACAAAAGCAAGAGAACATAGC
GTTGCCTTGGTAGGTCCAGCGGCGGAGGAACTCTTTGATCCGGTTCCTGAACAGGATCTATTTGAGGCGC
TAAATGAAACCTTAACGCTATGGAACTCGCCGCCCGACTGGGCTGGCGATGAGCGAAATGTAGTGCTTAC
GTTGTCCCGCATTTGGTACAGCGCAGTAACCGGCAAAATCGCGCCGAAGGATGTCGCTGCCGACTGGGCA
ATGGAGCGCCTGCCGGCCCAGTATCAGCCCGTCATACTTGAAGCTAGACAGGCTTATCTTGGACAAGAAG
AAGATCGCTTGGCCTCGCGCGCAGATCAGTTGGAAGAATTTGTCCACTACGTGAAAGGCGAGATCACCAA
GGTAGTCGGCAAATAACCCTCGAGCCACCCATGACCAAAATCCCTTAACGTGAGTTACGCGTCGTTCCAC
TGAGCGTCAGACCCCGTAGAAAAGATCAAAGGATCTTCTTGAGATCCTTTTTTTCTGCGCGTAATCTGCT
GCTTGCAAACAAAAAAACCACCGCTACCAGCGGTGGTTTGTTTGCCGGATCAAGAGCTACCAACTCTTTT
TCCGAAGGTAACTGGCTTCAGCAGAGCGCAGATACCAAATACTGTTCTTCTAGTGTAGCCGTAGTTAGGC
CACCACTTCAAGAACTCTGTAGCACCGCCTACATACCTCGCTCTGCTAATCCTGTTACCAGTGGCTGCTG
CCAGTGGCGATAAGTCGTGTCTTACCGGGTTGGACTCAAGACGATAGTTACCGGATAAGGCGCAGCGGTC
GGGCTGAACGGGGGGTTCGTGCACACAGCCCAGCTTGGAGCGAACGACCTACACCGAACTGAGATACCTA
CAGCGTGAGCTATGAGAAAGCGCCACGCTTCCCGAAGGGAGAAAGGCGGACAGGTATCCGGTAAGCGGCA
GGGTCGGAACAGGAGAGCGCACGAGGGAGCTTCCAGGGGGAAACGCCTGGTATCTTTATAGTCCTGTCGG
GTTTCGCCACCTCTGACTTGAGCGTCGATTTTTGTGATGCTCGTCAGGGGGGCGGAGCCTATGGAAAAAC
GCCAGCAACGCGGCCTTTTTACGGTTCCTGGCCTTTTGCTGGCCTTTTGCTCACATGTTCTTTCCTGCGT
TATCCCCTGATTCTGTGGATAACCGTATTACCGCCTTTGAGTGAGCTGATACCGCTCGCCGCAGCCGAAC
GACCGAGCGCAGCGAGTCAGTGAGCGAGGAAGCGGAAGAGCGCCCAATACGCAAACCGCCTCTCCCCGCG
CGTTGGCCGATTCATTAATGCAGCTGGCACGACAGGTTTCCCGACTGGAAAGCGGGCAGTGAGCGCAACG
CAATTAATACGCGTACCGCTAGCCAGGAAGAGTTTGTAGAAACGCAAAAAGGCCATCCGTCAGGATGGCC
TTCTGCTTAGTTTGATGCCTGGCACTGATGAATCCCCTAATGATTTTGGTAAAAATCATTAAGTTAAGGT
GGATACACATCTTGTCATATGATCAAATGGTTTCGCGAAAAATCAATAATCAGACAACAAGATGTGCGAA
CTCGATATTTTACACGACTCTCTTTACCAATTCTGCCCCGAATTACACTTAAAACGACTCAACAGCTTAA
CGTTGGCTTGCCACGCATTACTTGACTGTAAAACTCTCACTCTTACCGAACTTGGCCGTAACCTGCCAAC
CAAAGCGAGAACAAAACATAACATCAAACGAATCGACCGATTGTTAGGTAATCGTCACCTCCACAAAGAG
CGACTCGCTGTATACCGTTGGCATGCTAGCTTTATCTGTTCGGGCAATACGATGCCCATTGTACTTGTTG
ACTGGTCTGATATTCGTGAGCAAAAACGACTTATGGTATTGCGAGCTTCAGTCGCACTACACGGTCGTTC
TGTTACTCTTTATGAGAAAGCGTTCCCGCTTTCAGAGCAATGTTCAAAGAAAGCTCATGACCAATTTCTA
GCCGACCTTGCGAGCATTCTACCGAGTAACACCACACCGCTCATTGTCAGTGATGCTGGCTTTAAAGTGC
CATGGTATAAATCCGTTGAGAAGCTGGGTTGGTACTGGTTAAGTCGAGTAAGAGGAAAAGTACAATATGC
AGACCTAGGAGCGGAAAACTGGAAACCTATCAGCAACTTACATGATATGTCATCTAGTCACTCAAAGACT
TTAGGCTATAAGAGGCTGACTAAAAGCAATCCAATCTCATGCCAAATTCTATTGTATAAATCTCGCTCTA
AAGGCCGAAAAAATCAGCGCTCGACACGGACTCATTGTCACCACCCGTCACCTAAAATCTACTCAGCGTC
GGCAAAGGAGCCATGGGTTCTAGCAACTAACTTACCTGTTGAAATTCGAACACCCAAACAACTTGTTAAT
ATCTATTCGAAGCGAATGCAGATTGAAGAAACCTTCCGAGACTTGAAAAGTCCTGCCTACGGACTAGGCC
TACGCCATAGCCGAACGAGCAGCTCAGAGCGTTTTGATATCATGCTGCTAATCGCCCTGATGCTTCAACT
AACATGTTGGCTTGCGGGCGTTCATGCTCAGAAACAAGGTTGGGACAAGCACTTCCAGGCTAACACAGTC
AGAAATCGAAACGTACTCTCAACAGTTCGCTTAGGCATGGAAGTTTTGCGGCATTCTGGCTACACAATAA
CAAGGGAAGACTTACTCGTGGCTGCAACCCTACTAGCTCAAAATTTATTCACACATGGTTACGCTTTGGG
GAAATTATGAGGGGATCTCTCAGTGCCTGGCAGTTTATGGCGGGCGTCCTGCCCGCCACCCTCCGGGCCG
TTGCTTCACAACGTTCAAATCCGCTCCCGGCGGATTTGTCCTACTCAGGAGAGCGTTCACCGACAAACAA
CAGATAAAACGAAAGGCCCAGTCTTCCGACTGAGCCTTTCGTTTTATTTGATGCCTGGCAGTTCCCTACT
CTCGCGTTAACGCTAGCATGGATGTTTTCCCAGTCACGACGTTGTAAAACGACGGCCAGTCTTAAGCTCG
GGCCC
