>Addgene plasmid #168924 | pEntry_HCoV-NL63-Envelope | depositor partial sequence | sequence record 327412 | gene-specific Insert sequence
TTCCTTCGATTAATTGATGACAATGGTATTGTCCTCAATTCCATTTTATGGCTCCTTGTTATGATATTTT
TCTTTGTGTTGGCAATGACCTTTATTAAACTGATTCAATTGTGTTTTACTTGTCATTATTTTTTTAGTAG
GACATTATATCAACCAGTTTATAAAATTTTTCTTGCTTACCAAGATTATATGCAAATAGCACCTGTTCCA
GCTGAAGTACTAAATGTC
